Addgene plasmid #54064: mEmerald-Desmoglein1-N-18
Purpose: Localization: Desmosomes, Excitation: 487, Emission: 509
Depositing lab: Michael Davidson. Depositing organization: Florida State University, Tallahassee.
Backbone
  Vector backbone: mEmerald-N1
  Backbone size w/o insert (bp): 4750
  Vector type: Mammalian Expression
  Selectable markers: Neomycin (select with G418)
Growth in bacteria
  Bacterial resistance: Kanamycin, 50 μg/mL
  Growth temperature: 37°C
  Growth strain: DH5alpha
  Copy number: High Copy
Gene/Insert
  Gene/Insert name: Desmoglein1 (alt name: CAA39976.1)
  Species: H. sapiens (human)
  Entrez Gene: DSG1 (a.k.a. CDHF4, DG1, DSG, EPKHE, EPKHIA, PPKS1, SPPK1)
  Promoter: CMV
  Tag / fusion protein: mEmerald (C terminal on backbone)
  Cloning method: Unknown
  Sequencing primers: 5′ CMV-F; 3′ SV40pA-R
Terms and licenses: Academic/Nonprofit Terms; Industry Terms
Depositor comments: . Excitation = 487; Emission = 509. Localization data: Desmosomes
How to cite: mEmerald-Desmoglein1-N-18 was a gift from Michael Davidson (Addgene plasmid # 54064 ; http://n2t.net/addgene:54064 ; RRID:Addgene_54064)
