[The description below was written by a language model from this plasmid's Addgene catalogue record and pLannotate feature annotations shown in this document.]
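Description:
mEmerald-Desmoglein1-N-18 is a mammalian expression plasmid built on the mEmerald-N1 backbone, in which human desmoglein 1 (DSG1) is fused at its C terminus to the monomeric green fluorescent protein mEmerald. The sequenced construct is about 7.9 kb. In bacteria it replicates from a high-copy ColE1/pUC-type origin and is selected with kanamycin. An f1 bacteriophage origin is also present, a standard element of this vector family that permits single-stranded DNA production. A single NeoR/KanR (Tn5 aminoglycoside phosphotransferase) gene serves both hosts. It is preceded by a bacterial bla-type promoter for kanamycin resistance in E. coli and by the SV40 enhancer/early promoter for G418 selection in mammalian cells, and it is terminated by the HSV TK polyadenylation signal.

The expression cassette is driven by the human cytomegalovirus immediate early enhancer and promoter. Downstream lies the DSG1 coding sequence, then a short gap before the mammalian codon-optimized mEmerald coding sequence, and finally the SV40 poly(A) signal. The gap is consistent with a linker, and the "18" in the name probably denotes its length in residues, although the record does not explain this. Several small annotated fragments (RSF ori, large T antigen, ble, bGH poly(A)) appear to be partial matches to backbone sequence rather than functional parts.

Desmoglein 1 is a desmosomal cadherin involved in cell-cell adhesion. The fusion is intended as a fluorescent localization marker for desmosomes in transfected mammalian cells, with excitation recorded at 487 nm and emission at 509 nm. The cloning method is not recorded.
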