Features (pLannotate 1.2.2; 15 found; start..end, strand, type, name):
      4..63      +  rep_origin     RSF ori (fragment): Plasmids containing the RSF 1030 origin of replication can be propagated in E. coli cells that contain additional plasmids with compatible origins.
    131..434     +  enhancer       CMV enhancer: human cytomegalovirus immediate early enhancer
    435..638     +  promoter       CMV promoter: human cytomegalovirus (CMV) immediate early promoter
    676..3822    +  CDS            DSG1: DSG1_HUMAN - Also known as CDHF4. Experimental evidence at protein level: Swiss-Prot protein existence level 1. Component of intercellular desmosome junctions. Involved in the interaction of plaque proteins and intermediate filaments mediating cell-cell adhesion. From Homo sapiens (Human).
   3877..4596    +  CDS            mEmerald: brightly fluorescent monomeric variant of GFP mammalian codon-optimized
   4612..4695    +  CDS            large T antigen (fragment): large T antigen from SV40 (simian virus 40)
   4718..4839    +  polyA_signal   SV40 poly(A) signal: SV40 polyadenylation signal
   4873..5301    -  rep_origin     f1 ori (sequence partly withheld): f1 bacteriophage origin of replication; arrow indicates direction of (+) strand synthesis
   5328..5432    +  promoter       AmpR promoter: bla
   5434..5791    +  promoter       SV40 promoter: SV40 enhancer and early promoter
   5826..6620    +  CDS            NeoR/KanR: aminoglycoside phosphotransferase from Tn5; aph(3')-II (or nptII); confers resistance to neomycin, kanamycin, and G418 (Geneticin®)
   6641..6793    +  CDS            ble (fragment): BLE_KLEPN - Experimental evidence at protein level: Swiss-Prot protein existence level 1. Binding protein with a strong affinity to the bleomycin family of antibiotics. Binds to CL990; an antimitotic-antibiotic compound. From Klebsiella pneumoniae.
   6852..6899    +  polyA_signal   HSV TK poly(A) signal: herpes simplex virus thymidine kinase polyadenylation signal (Cole and Stacy, 1985)
   6990..7006    -  polyA_signal   bGH poly(A) signal (fragment): bovine growth hormone polyadenylation signal
   7228..7816    +  rep_origin     ori: high-copy-number ColE1/pMB1/pBR322/pUC origin of replication
>Addgene plasmid #54064 | mEmerald-Desmoglein1-N-18 | addgene full sequence | sequence record 444156 | Addgene NGS Result
GCCTTTTGCTCACATGTTCTTTCCTGCGTTATCCCCTGATTCTGTGGATAACCGTATTACCGCCATGCAT
TAGTTATTAATAGTAATCAATTACGGGGTCATTAGTTCATAGCCCATATATGGAGTTCCGCGTTACATAA
CTTACGGTAAATGGCCCGCCTGGCTGACCGCCCAACGACCCCCGCCCATTGACGTCAATAATGACGTATG
TTCCCATAGTAACGCCAATAGGGACTTTCCATTGACGTCAATGGGTGGAGTATTTACGGTAAACTGCCCA
CTTGGCAGTACATCAAGTGTATCATATGCCAAGTACGCCCCCTATTGACGTCAATGACGGTAAATGGCCC
GCCTGGCATTATGCCCAGTACATGACCTTATGGGACTTTCCTACTTGGCAGTACATCTACGTATTAGTCA
TCGCTATTACCATGGTGATGCGGTTTTGGCAGTACATCAATGGGCGTGGATAGCGGTTTGACTCACGGGG
ATTTCCAAGTCTCCACCCCATTGACGTCAATGGGAGTTTGTTTTGGCACCAAAATCAACGGGACTTTCCA
AAATGTCGTAACAACTCCGCCCCATTGACGCAAATGGGCGGTAGGCGTGTACGGTGGGAGGTCTATATAA
GCAGAGCTGGTTTAGTGAACCGTCAGATCCGCTAGCGTCGCCACCATGGACTGGAGTTTCTTCAGAGTAG
TTGCAGTGCTGTTCATTTTTCTGGTGGTGGTAGAAGTTAACAGTGAGTTCCGAATCCAGGTAAGAGATTA
TAACACTAAAAATGGCACCATCAAATGGCATTCAATCCGAAGGCAGAAACGTGAATGGATCAAGTTCGCA
GCAGCCTGTCGTGAAGGTGAAGACAACTCAAAGAGGAACCCAATCGCCAAAATTCACTCAGATTGTGCTG
CAAACCAGCAAGTTACATACCGCATCTCTGGAGTAGGAATTGATCAGCCACCATATGGGATCTTTGTCAT
TAATCAGAAAACTGGTGAAATTAATATAACATCCATAGTTGATCGAGAGGTCACTCCTTTCTTCATTATC
TACTGCCGAGCTCTGAACTCAATGGGCCAAGATTTAGAGAGGCCTCTAGAGCTCAGAGTCAGGGTTTTGG
ATATAAATGACAACCCTCCAGTGTTTTCAATGGCTACATTTGCAGGACAAATAGAAGAAAATTCTAATGC
AAATACACTGGTGATGATACTCAATGCTACTGACGCAGATGAACCGAACAATTTGAACTCAAAAATAGCC
TTCAAGATTATAAGACAAGAACCTTCAGATTCACCAATGTTTATTATCAACAGAAATACTGGAGAAATTC
GAACGATGAATAATTTTCTAGACAGAGAGCAATACGGCCAGTATGCTCTTGCTGTAAGAGGCTCTGACCG
AGATGGTGGGGCAGATGGCATGTCAGCGGAATGTGAGTGCAACATTAAAATCCTCGATGTCAATGATAAT
ATCCCTTACATGGAACAGTCTTCATATACCATAGAAATTCAAGAAAATACTCTAAATTCAAATTTGCTCG
AAATTAGAGTAATTGATTTGGATGAAGAGTTCTCAGCTAACTGGATGGCAGTAATTTTCTTTATCTCTGG
AAATGAAGGAAATTGGTTTGAGATAGAAATGAATGAAAGAACAAATGTGGGAATTTTAAAGGTTGTTAAG
CCCTTAGATTATGAAGCTATGCAGAGTCTGCAACTCAGTATTGGTGTCAGAAATAAAGCTGAATTTCATC
ATTCAATTATGTCTCAATATAAACTGAAAGCATCTGCAATTTCTGTGACTGTGTTAAATGTAATTGAAGG
CCCAGTGTTTCGTCCAGGTTCAAAGACATATGTTGTAACTGGTAATATGGGATCAAATGATAAAGTGGGA
GACTTTGTAGCTACTGACCTGGACACAGGTAGACCTTCAACGACTGTTAGGTATGTAATGGGAAATAATC
CAGCTGACCTGCTTGCTGTTGATTCAAGAACAGGCAAACTCACTTTGAAAAATAAAGTTACCAAGGAACA
GTACAATATGCTCGGAGGAAAATACCAAGGAACGATTCTCTCTATAGATGATAATCTTCAAAGAACTTGC
ACTGGTACAATTAATATTAACATTCAAAGTTTTGGTAATGACGACAGGACTAATACAGAGCCGAACACTA
AAATTACTACCAATACTGGCAGACAAGAAAGTACTTCTTCCACTAACTATGATACCAGCACAACTTCTAC
TGACTCTAGCCAAGTATATTCTTCTGAACCCGGAAACGGAGCCAAAGATTTGTTATCAGACAATGTACAT
TTTGGTCCTGCTGGCATTGGACTCCTCATCATGGGATTCTTGGTCTTAGGATTGGTCCCATTTTTGATGA
TCTGTTGTGATTGTGGAGGTGCTCCTCGTAGTGCAGCTGGCTTTGAGCCTGTTCCCGAATGTTCAGATGG
AGCAATTCATTCATGGGCAGTAGAAGGACCACAGCCTGAACCCAGGGATATAACCACTGTCATACCACAA
ATACCACCTGATAACGCAAATATAATTGAATGCATTGACAACTCAGGAGTTTATACAAATGAGTATGGTG
GCAGAGAAATGCAAGACCTGGGAGGAGGAGAGAGAATGACAGGATTTGAACTAACAGAGGGAGTTAAAAC
TTCAGGAATGCCTGAGATATGTCAAGAATACTCTGGAACATTAAGAAGAAATTCTATGAGGGAATGTAGA
GAAGGAGGTCTGAATATGAATTTCATGGAAAGCTACTTCTGTCAGAAAGCATATGCTTACGCAGATGAAG
ATGAAGGACGCCCATCTAATGACTGTTTGCTCATATATGACATCGAAGGTGTAGGTTCCCCTGCTGGCTC
TGTGGGTTGTTGTAGCTTCATTGGAGAAGACCTGGATGACAGCTTCTTGGATACCCTGGGACCTAAATTT
AAGAAGTTGGCAGACATCAGCCTAGGAAAAGAATCATATCCAGACCTTGATCCTTCTTGGCCACCACAAA
GCACTGAACCAGTTTGCCTTCCTCAGGAAACAGAGCCCGTTGTTAGTGGACACCCACCAATCTCCCCACA
TTTCGGCACTACCACAGTAATTTCTGAGAGCACCTATCCCTCGGGACCTGGTGTACTGCATCCTAAGCCT
ATTCTCGATCCTCTGGGCTATGGTAATGTCACTGTGACCGAGTCTTACACCACCTCTGACACTCTGAAGC
CCTCTGTGCACGTTCACGATAACCGACCAGCATCAAACGTGGTAGTGACAGAGAGAGTGGTCGGCCCAAT
CTCTGGCGCTGATTTGCATGGAATGTTAGAGATGCCTGACTTGCGAGATGGGTCGAATGTTATAGTGACA
GAAAGGGTAATAGCACCAAGCTCTAGTCTACCCACCTCTCTGACTATCCATCATCCTAGAGAGTCTTCAA
ATGTGGTAGTGACAGAAAGAGTAATCCAACCAACTTCCGGCATGATAGGTAGTCTGAGTATGCACCCCGA
GTTAGCCAATGCCCACAATGTCATTGTGACAGAGAGGGTTGTTTCTGGTGCTGGCGTAACTGGAATTAGT
GGCACCACTGGGATCAGCGGTGGCATAGGCAGCAGTGGCCTGGTTGGCACCAGCATGGGTGCTGGGAGCG
GTGCCCTGAGTGGAGCTGGCATAAGTGGTGGTGGCATTGGCCTGAGCAGCTTGGGAGGGACAGCCAGCAT
TGGCCACATGAGGAGTTCCTCTGACCATCACTTTAACCAAACCATTGGGTCCGCCTCCCCTAGCACAGCT
CGAAGTCGAATCACAAAGTATAGTACCGTGCAATATAGCAAGAGCAGCGGTGGAGCAAGCGCAGCCAGTG
GTAGCGCGGATCCACCGGTCGCCACCATGGTGAGCAAGGGCGAGGAGCTGTTCACCGGGGTGGTGCCCAT
CCTGGTCGAGCTGGACGGCGACGTAAACGGCCACAAGTTCAGCGTGTCCGGCGAGGGCGAGGGCGATGCC
ACCTACGGCAAGCTGACCCTGAAGTTCATCTGCACCACCGGCAAGCTGCCCGTGCCCTGGCCCACCCTCG
TGACCACCTTGACCTACGGCGTGCAGTGCTTCGCCCGCTACCCCGACCACATGAAGCAGCACGACTTCTT
CAAGTCCGCCATGCCCGAAGGCTACGTCCAGGAGCGCACCATCTTCTTCAAGGACGACGGCAACTACAAG
ACCCGCGCCGAGGTGAAGTTCGAGGGCGACACCCTGGTGAACCGCATCGAGCTGAAGGGCATCGACTTCA
AGGAGGACGGCAACATCCTGGGGCACAAGCTGGAGTACAACTACAACAGCCACAAGGTCTATATCACCGC
CGACAAGCAGAAGAACGGCATCAAGGTGAACTTCAAGACCCGCCACAACATCGAGGACGGCAGCGTGCAG
CTCGCCGACCACTACCAGCAGAACACCCCCATCGGCGACGGCCCCGTGCTGCTGCCCGACAACCACTACC
TGAGCACCCAGTCCAAGCTGAGCAAAGACCCCAACGAGAAGCGCGATCACATGGTCCTGCTGGAGTTCGT
GACCGCCGCCGGGATCACTCTCGGCATGGACGAGCTGTACAAGTAAGCGGCCGCGACTCTAGATCATAAT
CAGCCATACCACATTTGTAGAGGTTTTACTTGCTTTAAAAAACCTCCCACACCTCCCCCTGAACCTGAAA
CATAAAATGAATGCAATTGTTGTTGTTAACTTGTTTATTGCAGCTTATAATGGTTACAAATAAAGCAATA
GCATCACAAATTTCACAAATAAAGCATTTTTTTCACTGCATTCTAGTTGTGGTTTGTCCAAACTCATCAA
TGTATCTTAAGGCGTAAATTGTAAGCGTTAATATTTTGTTAAAATTCGCGTTAAATTTTTGTTAAATCAG
CTCATTTTTTAACCAATAGGCCGAAATCGGCAAAATCCCTTATAAATCAAAAGAATAGACCGAGATAGGG
T
[37 nt withheld, positions 4972-5008]
AAAGAACGTGGACTCCAACGTCAAAGG
[49 nt withheld, positions 5036-5084]
T
[91 nt withheld, positions 5086-5176]
G
[124 nt withheld, positions 5178-5301]
CAGGTGGCACTTTTCGGGGAAATGTGCGCGGAACCCCTATTTGTTTATTTTTCTAAATACATTCAAATAT
GTATCCGCTCATGAGACAATAACCCTGATAAATGCTTCAATAATATTGAAAAAGGAAGAGTCCTGAGGCG
GAAAGAACCAGCTGTGGAATGTGTGTCAGTTAGGGTGTGGAAAGTCCCCAGGCTCCCCAGCAGGCAGAAG
TATGCAAAGCATGCATCTCAATTAGTCAGCAACCAGGTGTGGAAAGTCCCCAGGCTCCCCAGCAGGCAGA
AGTATGCAAAGCATGCATCTCAATTAGTCAGCAACCATAGTCCCGCCCCTAACTCCGCCCATCCCGCCCC
TAACTCCGCCCAGTTCCGCCCATTCTCCGCCCCATGGCTGACTAATTTTTTTTATTTATGCAGAGGCCGA
GGCCGCCTCGGCCTCTGAGCTATTCCAGAAGTAGTGAGGAGGCTTTTTTGGAGGCCTAGGCTTTTGCAAA
GATCGATCAAGAGACAGGATGAGGATCGTTTCGCATGATTGAACAAGATGGATTGCACGCAGGTTCTCCG
GCCGCTTGGGTGGAGAGGCTATTCGGCTATGACTGGGCACAACAGACAATCGGCTGCTCTGATGCCGCCG
TGTTCCGGCTGTCAGCGCAGGGGCGCCCGGTTCTTTTTGTCAAGACCGACCTGTCCGGTGCCCTGAATGA
ACTGCAAGACGAGGCAGCGCGGCTATCGTGGCTGGCCACGACGGGCGTTCCTTGCGCAGCTGTGCTCGAC
GTTGTCACTGAAGCGGGAAGGGACTGGCTGCTATTGGGCGAAGTGCCGGGGCAGGATCTCCTGTCATCTC
ACCTTGCTCCTGCCGAGAAAGTATCCATCATGGCTGATGCAATGCGGCGGCTGCATACGCTTGATCCGGC
TACCTGCCCATTCGACCACCAAGCGAAACATCGCATCGAGCGAGCACGTACTCGGATGGAAGCCGGTCTT
GTCGATCAGGATGATCTGGACGAAGAGCATCAGGGGCTCGCGCCAGCCGAACTGTTCGCCAGGCTCAAGG
CGAGCATGCCCGACGGCGAGGATCTCGTCGTGACCCATGGCGATGCCTGCTTGCCGAATATCATGGTGGA
AAATGGCCGCTTTTCTGGATTCATCGACTGTGGCCGGCTGGGTGTGGCGGACCGCTATCAGGACATAGCG
TTGGCTACCCGTGATATTGCTGAAGAGCTTGGCGGCGAATGGGCTGACCGCTTCCTCGTGCTTTACGGTA
TCGCCGCTCCCGATTCGCAGCGCATCGCCTTCTATCGCCTTCTTGACGAGTTCTTCTGAGCGGGACTCTG
GGGTTCGAAATGACCGACCAAGCGACGCCCAACCTGCCATCACGAGATTTCGATTCCACCGCCGCCTTCT
ATGAAAGGTTGGGCTTCGGAATCGTTTTCCGGGACGCCGGCTGGATGATCCTCCAGCGCGGGGATCTCAT
GCTGGAGTTCTTCGCCCACCCTAGGGGGAGGCTAACTGAAACACGGAAGGAGACAATACCGGAAGGAACC
CGCGCTATGACGGCAATAAAAAGACAGAATAAAACGCACGGTGTTGGGTCGTTTGTTCATAAACGCGGGG
TTCGGTCCCAGGGCTGGCACTCTGTCGATACCCCACCGAGACCCCATTGGGGCCAATACGCCCGCGTTTC
TTCCTTTTCCCCACCCCACCCCCCAAGTTCGGGTGAAGGCCCAGGGCTCGCAGCCAACGTCGGGGCGGCA
GGCCCTGCCATAGCCTCAGGTTACTCATATATACTTTAGATTGATTTAAAACTTCATTTTTAATTTAAAA
GGATCTAGGTGAAGATCCTTTTTGATAATCTCATGACCAAAATCCCTTAACGTGAGTTTTCGTTCCACTG
AGCGTCAGACCCCGTAGAAAAGATCAAAGGATCTTCTTGAGATCCTTTTTTTCTGCGCGTAATCTGCTGC
TTGCAAACAAAAAAACCACCGCTACCAGCGGTGGTTTGTTTGCCGGATCAAGAGCTACCAACTCTTTTTC
CGAAGGTAACTGGCTTCAGCAGAGCGCAGATACCAAATACTGTTCTTCTAGTGTAGCCGTAGTTAGGCCA
CCACTTCAAGAACTCTGTAGCACCGCCTACATACCTCGCTCTGCTAATCCTGTTACCAGTGGCTGCTGCC
AGTGGCGATAAGTCGTGTCTTACCGGGTTGGACTCAAGACGATAGTTACCGGATAAGGCGCAGCGGTCGG
GCTGAACGGGGGGTTCGTGCACACAGCCCAGCTTGGAGCGAACGACCTACACCGAACTGAGATACCTACA
GCGTGAGCTATGAGAAAGCGCCACGCTTCCCGAAGGGAGAAAGGCGGACAGGTATCCGGTAAGCGGCAGG
GTCGGAACAGGAGAGCGCACGAGGGAGCTTCCAGGGGGAAACGCCTGGTATCTTTATAGTCCTGTCGGGT
TTCGCCACCTCTGACTTGAGCGTCGATTTTTGTGATGCTCGTCAGGGGGGCGGAGCCTATGGAAAAACGC
CAGCAACGCGGCCTTTTTACGGTTCCTGGCCTTTTGCTG
