>Addgene plasmid #54064 | mEmerald-Desmoglein1-N-18 | depositor partial sequence | sequence record 84245 | insert sequence
GGACCGTCAGATCCGCTAGCGTCGCCACCATGGACTGGAGTTTCTTCAGAGTAGTTGCAGTGCTGTTCAT
TTTTCTGGTGGTGGTAGAAGTTAACAGTGAGTTCCGAATCCAGGTAAGAGATTATAACACTAAAAATGGC
ACCATCAAATGGCATTCAATCCGAAGGCAGAAACGTGAATGGATCAAGTTCGCAGCAGCCTGTCGTGAAG
GTGAAGACAACTCAAAGAGGAACCCAATCGCCAAAATTCACTCAGATTGTGCTGCAAACCAGCAAGTTAC
ATACCGCATCTCTGGAGTAGGAATTGATCAGCCACCATATGGGATCTTTGTCATTAATCAGAAAACTGGT
GAAATTAATATAACATCCATAGTTGATCGAGAGGTCACTCCTTTCTTCATTATCTACTGCCGAGCTCTGA
ACTCAATGGGCCAAGATTTAGAGAGGCCTCTAGAGCTCAGAGTCAGGGTTTTGGATATAAATGACAACCC
TCCAGTGTTTTCAATGGCTACATTTGCAGGACAAATAGAAGAAAATTCTAATGCAAATACACTGGTGATG
ATACTCAATGCTACTGACGCAGATGAACCGAACAATTTGAACTCAAAAATAGCCTTCAAGATTATAAGAC
AAGAACCTTCAGATTCACCAATGTTTATTATCAACAGAAATACTGGAGAAATTCGAACGATGAATAATTT
TCTAGACAGAGAGCAATACGGCCAGTATGCTCTTGCTGTAAGAGGCTCTGACCGAGATGGTGGGGCAGAT
GGCATGTCAGCGGAATGTGAGTGCAACATTAAAATCCTCGATGTCAATGATAATATCCCTTACATGGAAC
AGTCTTCATATACCATAGAAATTCAAGAAAATACTCTAAATTCAAATTTGCTCGAAATTAGAGTAATTGA
TTTGGATGAAGAGTTCTCAGCTAACTGGATGGCAGTAATTTTCTTTATCTCTGGAAATGAAGGAAATTGG
TTTGAGATAGAAATGAATGAAAGAACAAATGTGGGAATTTTAAAGGTTGTTAAGCCCTTAGATTATGAAG
CTATGCAGAGTCTGCAACTCAGTATTGGTGTCAGAAATAAAGCTGAATTTCATCATTCAATTATGTCTCA
ATATAAACTGAAAGCATCTGCAATTTCTGTGACTGTGTTAAATGTAATTGAAGGCCCAGTGTTTCGTCCA
GGTTCAAAGACATATGTTGTAACTGGTAATATGGGATCAAATGATAAAGTGGGAGACTTTGTAGCTACTG
ACCTGGACACAGGTAGACCTTCAACGACTGTTAGGTATGTAATGGGAAATAATCCAGCTGACCTGCTTGC
TGTTGATTCAAGAACAGGCAAACTCACTTTGAAAAATAAAGTTACCAAGGAACAGTACAATATGCTCGGA
GGAAAATACCAAGGAACGATTCTCTCTATAGATGATAATCTTCAAAGAACTTGCACTGGTACAATTAATA
TTAACATTCAAAGTTTTGGTAATGACGACAGGACTAATACAGAGCCGAACACTAAAATTACTACCAATAC
TGGCAGACAAGAAAGTACTTCTTCCACTAACTATGATACCAGCACAACTTCTACTGACTCTAGCCAAGTA
TATTCTTCTGAACCCGGAAACGGAGCCAAAGATTTGTTATCAGACAATGTACATTTTGGTCCTGCTGGCA
TTGGACTCCTCATCATGGGATTCTTGGTCTTAGGATTGGTCCCATTTTTGATGATCTGTTGTGATTGTGG
AGGTGCTCCTCGTAGTGCAGCTGGCTTTGAGCCTGTTCCCGAATGTTCAGATGGAGCAATTCATTCATGG
GCAGTAGAAGGACCACAGCCTGAACCCAGGGATATAACCACTGTCATACCACAAATACCACCTGATAACG
CAAATATAATTGAATGCATTGACAACTCAGGAGTTTATACAAATGAGTATGGTGGCAGAGAAATGCAAGA
CCTGGGAGGAGGAGAGAGAATGACAGGATTTGAACTAACAGAGGGAGTTAAAACTTCAGGAATGCCTGAG
ATATGTCAAGAATACTCTGGAACATTAAGAAGAAATTCTATGAGGGAATGTAGAGAAGGAGGTCTGAATA
TGAATTTCATGGAAAGCTACTTCTGTCAGAAAGCATATGCTTACGCAGATGAAGATGAAGGACGCCCATC
TAATGACTGTTTGCTCATATATGACATCGAAGGTGTAGGTTCCCCTGCTGGCTCTGTGGGTTGTTGTAGC
TTCATTGGAGAAGACCTGGATGACAGCTTCTTGGATACCCTGGGACCTAAATTTAAGAAGTTGGCAGACA
TCAGCCTAGGAAAAGAATCATATCCAGACCTTGATCCTTCTTGGCCACCACAAAGCACTGAACCAGTTTG
CCTTCCTCAGGAAACAGAGCCCGTTGTTAGTGGACACCCACCAATCTCCCCACATTTCGGCACTACCACA
GTAATTTCTGAGAGCACCTATCCCTCGGGACCTGGTGTACTGCATCCTAAGCCTATTCTCGATCCTCTGG
GCTATGGTAATGTCACTGTGACCGAGTCTTACACCACCTCTGACACTCTGAAGCCCTCTGTGCACGTTCA
CGATAACCGACCAGCATCAAACGTGGTAGTGACAGAGAGAGTGGTCGGCCCAATCTCTGGCGCTGATTTG
CATGGAATGTTAGAGATGCCTGACTTGCGAGATGGGTCGAATGTTATAGTGACAGAAAGGGTAATAGCAC
CAAGCTCTAGTCTACCCACCTCTCTGACTATCCATCATCCTAGAGAGTCTTCAAATGTGGTAGTGACAGA
AAGAGTAATCCAACCAACTTCCGGCATGATAGGTAGTCTGAGTATGCACCCCGAGTTAGCCAATGCCCAC
AATGTCATTGTGACAGAGAGGGTTGTTTCTGGTGCTGGCGTAACTGGAATTAGTGGCACCACTGGGATCA
GCGGTGGCATAGGCAGCAGTGGCCTGGTTGGCACCAGCATGGGTGCTGGGAGCGGTGCCCTGAGTGGAGC
TGGCATAAGTGGTGGTGGCATTGGCCTGAGCAGCTTGGGAGGGACAGCCAGCATTGGCCACATGAGGAGT
TCCTCTGACCATCACTTTAACCAAACCATTGGGTCCGCCTCCCCTAGCACAGCTCGAAGTCGAATCACAA
AGTATAGTACCGTGCAATATAGCAAGAGCAGCGGTGGAGCAAGCGCAGCCAGTGGTAGCGCGGATCCACC
GGTCGCCACCATGGTGAGCAAGGGCGAGGAGCTGTTCACCGGGGTGGTGCCCATCCTGGTCGAGCTGGAC
GGCGACGTAAACGGCCACAAGTTCAGCGTGTCCGGCGAGGGCGAGGGCGATGCCACCTACGGCAAGCTGA
CCCTGAAGTTCATCTGCACCACCGGCAAGCTGCCCGTGCCCTGGCCCACCCTCGTGACCACCTTGACCTA
CGGCGTGCAGTGCTTCGCCCGCTACCCCGACCACATGAAGCAGCACGACTTCTTCAAGTCCGCCATGCCC
GAAGGCTACGTCCAGGAGCGCACCATCTTCTTCAAGGACGACGGCAACTACAAGACCCGCGCCGAGGTGA
AGTTCGAGGGCGACACCCTGGTGAACCGCATCGAGCTGAAGGGCATCGACTTCAAGGAGGACGGCAACAT
CCTGGGGCACAAGCTGGAGTACAACTACAACAGCCACAAGGTCTATATCACCGCCGACAAGCAGAAGAAC
GGCATCAAGGTGAACTTCAAGACCCGCCACAACATCGAGGACGGCAGCGTGCAGCTCGCCGACCACTACC
AGCAGAACACCCCCATCGGCGACGGCCCCGTGCTGCTGCCCGACAACCACTACCTGAGCACCCAGTCCAA
GCTGAGCAAAGACCCCAACGAGAAGCGCGATCACATGGTCCTGCTGGAGTTCGTGACCGCCGCCGGGATC
ACTCTCGGCATGGACGAGCTGTACAAGTAAGCGGCCGCGACTCTAGATCATAATCA
