>Addgene plasmid #54064 | mEmerald-Desmoglein1-N-18 | addgene partial sequence | sequence record 89374 | CMV-F 5'-CGCAAATGGGCGGTAGGCGTG-3'
TTAGTGAACCGTCAGATCCGCTAGCGTCGCCACCATGGACTGGAGTTTCTTCAGAGTAGTTGCAGTGCTG
TTCATTTTTCTGGTGGTGGTAGAAGTTAACAGTGAGTTCCGAATCCAGGTAAGAGATTATAACACTAAAA
ATGGCACCATCAAATGGCATTCAATCCGAAGGCAGAAACGTGAATGGATCAAGTTCGCAGCAGCCTGTCG
TGAAGGTGAAGACAACTCAAAGAGGAACCCAATCGCCAAAATTCACTCAGATTGTGCTGCAAACCAGCAA
GTTACATACCGCATCTCTGGAGTAGGAATTGATCAGCCACCATATGGGATCTTTGTCATTAATCAGAAAA
CTGGTGAAATTAATATAACATCCATAGTTGATCGAGAGGTCACTCCTTTCTTCATTATCTACTGCCGAGC
TCTGAACTCAATGGGCCAAGATTTAGAGAGGCCTCTAGAGCTCAGAGTCAGGGTTTTGGATATAAATGAC
AACCCTCCAGTGTTTTCAATGGCTACATTTGCAGGACAAATAGAAGAAAATTCTAATGCAAATACACTGG
TGATGATACTCAATGCTACTGACGCAGATGAACCGAACAATTTGAACTCAAAAATAGCCTTCAAGATTAT
AAGACAAGAACCTTCAGATTCACCAATGTTTATTATCAACAGAAATACTGGAGAAATTCGAACGATGAAT
AATTTTCTAGACAGAGAGCAATACGGCCAGTATGCTCTTGCTGTAAGAGGCTCTGACCGAGATGGTGGGG
CAGATGGCATGTCAGCGGAATGTGAGTGCAACATTAAAATCCTCGATGTCAATGATAATATCCCTTACAT
GG
