>Addgene plasmid #54064 | mEmerald-Desmoglein1-N-18 | addgene partial sequence | sequence record 90677 | C-ter-GFP 5'-CTCCTCGCCCTTGCTCAC-3'
GGCTGCGCTTGCTCCACCGCTGCTCTTGCTATATTGCACGGTACTATACTTTGTGATTCGACTTCGAGCT
GTGCTAGGGGAGGCGGACCCAATGGTTTGGTTAAAGTGATGGTCAGAGGAACTCCTCATGTGGCCAATGC
TGGCTGTCCCTCCCAAGCTGCTCAGGCCAATGCCACCACCACTTATGCCAGCTCCACTCAGGGCACCGCT
CCCAGCACCCATGCTGGTGCCAACCAGGCCACTGCTGCCTATGCCACCGCTGATCCCAGTGGTGCCACTA
ATTCCAGTTACGCCAGCACCAGAAACAACCCTCTCTGTCACAATGACATTGTGGGCATTGGCTAACTCGG
GGTGCATACTCAGACTACCTATCATGCCGGAAGTTGGTTGGATTACTCTTTCTGTCACTACCACATTTGA
AGACTCTCTAGGATGATGGATAGTCAGAGAGGTGGGTAGACTAGAGCTTGGTGCTATTACCCTTTCTGTC
ACTATAACATTCGACCCATCTCGCAAGTCAGGCATCTCTAACATTCCATGCAAATCAGCGCCAGAGATTG
GGCCGACCACTCTCTCTGTCACTACCACGTTTGATGCTGGTCGGTTATCGTGAACGT
