>Addgene plasmid #54064 | mEmerald-Desmoglein1-N-18 | addgene partial sequence | sequence record 92243 | EGFP-N 5'-CGTCGCCGTCCAGCTCGACCAG-3'
CCTTGCTCACCATGGTGGCGACCGGTGGATCCGCGCTACCACTGGCTGCGCTTGCTCCACCGCTGCTCTT
GCTATATTGCACGGTACTATACTTTGTGATTCGACTTCGAGCTGTGCTAGGGGAGGCGGACCCAATGGTT
TGGTTAAAGTGATGGTCAGAGGAACTCCTCATGTGGCCAATGCTGGCTGTCCCTCCCAAGCTGCTCAGGC
CAATGCCACCACCACTTATGCCAGCTCCACTCAGGGCACCGCTCCCAGCACCCATGCTGGTGCCAACCAG
GCCACTGCTGCCTATGCCACCGCTGATCCCAGTGGTGCCACTAATTCCAGTTACGCCAGCACCAGAAACA
ACCCTCTCTGTCACAATGACATTGTGGGCATTGGCTAACTCGGGGTGCATACTCAGACTACCTATCATGC
CGGAAGTTGGTTGGATTACTCTTTCTGTCACTACCACATTTGAAGACTCTCTAGGATGATGGATAGTCAG
AGAGGTGGGTAGACTAGAGCTTGGTGCTATTACCCTTTCTGTCACTATAACATTCGACCCATCTCGCAAG
TCAGGCATCTCTAACATTCCATGCAAATCAGCGCCAGAGATTGGGCCGACCACTCTCTCTGTCACTACCA
CGTTTGATGCTGGTCGGTTATCGTGAACGTGCACAGAGGGCTTCAGAGTGTCAGAGGTGGTGTAAGACTC
GGTCACAGTGACATTACCATAGCCCAGAGGATCGAGAATAGGCTTAGGATGCAGTACACCAGGTCCCGAG
GGATAGGTGCTCTCAGAAATTACTGTGGTAGTGCCGAAATGTGGGGAGATTGGTGGGTGTCCACTAACAA
CGGGCTCTGTTTCCTGAGGAAGGCAAACTGG
